>Addgene plasmid #218896 | pGGB-V5-TurboID-T2A-C | addgene full sequence | sequence record 435061 | Addgene NGS Result
GACGAAAGGGCCTCGTGATACGCCTATTTTTATAGGTTAATGTCATGATAATAATGGTTTCTTAGACGTC
AGGTGGCACTTTTCGGGGAAATGTGCGCGGAACCCCTATTTGTTTATTTTTCTAAATACATTCAAATATG
TATCCGCTCATGAGACAATAACCCTGATAAATGCTTCAATAATATTGAAAAAGGAAGAGTATGAGTATTC
AACATTTCCGTGTCGCCCTTATTCCCTTTTTTGCGGCATTTTGCCTTCCTGTTTTTGCTCACCCAGAAAC
GCTGGTGAAAGTAAAAGATGCTGAAGATCAGTTGGGTGCACGAGTGGGTTACATCGAACTGGATCTCAAC
AGCGGTAAGATCCTTGAGAGTTTTCGCCCCGAAGAACGTTTTCCAATGATGAGCACTTTTAAAGTTCTGC
TATGTGGCGCGGTATTATCCCGTATTGACGCCGGGCAAGAGCAACTCGGTCGCCGCATACACTATTCTCA
GAATGACTTGGTTGAGTACTCACCAGTCACAGAAAAGCATCTTACGGATGGCATGACAGTAAGAGAATTA
TGCAGTGCTGCCATAACCATGAGTGATAACACTGCGGCCAACTTACTTCTGACAACGATCGGAGGACCGA
AGGAGCTAACCGCTTTTTTGCACAACATGGGGGATCATGTAACTCGCCTTGATCGTTGGGAACCGGAGCT
GAATGAAGCCATACCAAACGACGAGCGTGACACCACGATGCCTGTAGCAATGGCAACAACGTTGCGCAAA
CTATTAACTGGCGAACTACTTACTCTAGCTTCCCGGCAACAATTAATAGACTGGATGGAGGCGGATAAAG
TTGCAGGACCACTTCTGCGCTCGGCCCTTCCGGCTGGCTGGTTTATTGCTGATAAATCTGGAGCCGGTGA
GCGTGGCTCTCGAGGTATCATTGCAGCACTGGGGCCAGATGGTAAGCCCTCCCGTATCGTAGTTATCTAC
ACGACGGGGAGTCAGGCAACTATGGATGAACGAAATAGACAGATCGCTGAGATAGGTGCCTCACTGATTA
AGCATTGGTAACTGTCAGACCAAGTTTACTCATATATACTTTAGATTGATTTAAAACTTCATTTTTAATT
TAAAAGGATCTAGGTGAAGATCCTTTTTGATAATCTCATGACCAAAATCCCTTAACGTGAGTTTTCGTTC
CACTGAGCGTCAGACCCCGTAGAAAAGATCAAAGGATCTTCTTGAGATCCTTTTTTTCTGCGCGTAATCT
GCTGCTTGCAAACAAAAAAACCACCGCTACCAGCGGTGGTTTGTTTGCCGGATCAAGAGCTACCAACTCT
TTTTCCGAAGGTAACTGGCTTCAGCAGAGCGCAGATACCAAATACTGTTCTTCTAGTGTAGCCGTAGTTA
GGCCACCACTTCAAGAACTCTGTAGCACCGCCTACATACCTCGCTCTGCTAATCCTGTTACCAGTGGCTG
CTGCCAGTGGCGATAAGTCGTGTCTTACCGGGTTGGACTCAAGACGATAGTTACCGGATAAGGCGCAGCG
GTCGGGCTGAACGGGGGGTTCGTGCACACAGCCCAGCTTGGAGCGAACGACCTACACCGAACTGAGATAC
CTACAGCGTGAGCTATGAGAAAGCGCCACGCTTCCCGAAGGGAGAAAGGCGGACAGGTATCCGGTAAGCG
GCAGGGTCGGAACAGGAGAGCGCACGAGGGAGCTTCCAGGGGGAAACGCCTGGTATCTTTATAGTCCTGT
CGGGTTTCGCCACCTCTGACTTGAGCGTCGATTTTTGTGATGCTCGTCAGGGGGGCGGAGCCTATGGAAA
AACGCCAGCAACGCGGCCTTTTTACGGTTCCTGGCCTTTTGCTGGCCTTTTGCTCACATGTTCTTTCCTG
CGTTATCCCCTGATTCTGTGGATAACCGTATTACCGCCTTTGAGTGAGCTGATACCGCTCGCCGCAGCCG
AACGACCGAGCGCAGCGAGTCAGTGAGCGAGGAAGCGGAAGAGCGCCCAATACGCAAACCGCCTCTCCCC
GCGCGTTGGCCGATTCATTAATGCAGCTGGCACGACAGGTTTCCCGACTGGAAAGCGGGCAGTGAGCGCA
ACGCAATTAATGTGAGTTAGCTCACTCATTAGGCACCCCAGGCTTTACACTTTATGCTTCCGGCTCGTAT
GTTGTGTGGAATTGTGAGCGGATAACAATTTCACACGAGCTATTTAGGTGACACTATAGAAGTGAAGCTT
GGTCTCAAACAGCCACCATGGGCGGCAAGCCCATCCCCAACCCCCTGCTGGGCCTGGACAGCACCGCTAG
CAAAGACAATACTGTGCCTCTGAAGCTGATCGCTCTCCTGGCTAATGGCGAGTTCCATAGTGGCGAACAG
CTGGGAGAAACCCTGGGCATGTCCAGGGCCGCTATCAACAAGCACATTCAGACTCTGCGCGACTGGGGCG
TGGACGTGTTCACCGTGCCCGGAAAGGGCTACTCTCTGCCCGAGCCTATCCCGCTGCTGAACGCTAAACA
GATTCTGGGACAGCTGGACGGCGGGAGCGTGGCAGTCCTGCCTGTGGTCGACTCCACCAATCAGTACCTG
CTGGATCGAATCGGCGAGCTGAAGAGTGGGGATGCTTGCATTGCAGAATATCAGCAGGCAGGGAGAGGAA
GCAGAGGGAGGAAATGGTTCTCTCCTTTTGGAGCTAACCTGTACCTGAGTATGTTTTGGCGCCTGAAGCG
GGGACCAGCAGCAATCGGCCTGGGCCCGGTCATCGGAATTGTCATGGCAGAAGCGCTGCGAAAGCTGGGA
GCAGACAAGGTGCGAGTCAAATGGCCCAATGACCTGTATCTGCAGGATAGAAAGCTGGCAGGCATCCTGG
TGGAGCTGGCCGGAATAACAGGCGATGCTGCACAGATCGTCATTGGCGCCGGGATTAACGTGGCTATGAG
GCGCGTGGAGGAAAGCGTGGTCAATCAGGGCTGGATCACACTGCAGGAAGCAGGGATTAACCTGGACAGG
AATACTCTGGCCGCTACGCTGATCCGAGAGCTGCGGGCAGCCCTGGAACTGTTCGAGCAGGAAGGCCTGG
CTCCATATCTGCCACGGTGGGAGAAGCTGGATAACTTCATCAATAGACCCGTGAAGCTGATCATTGGGGA
CAAAGAGATTTTCGGGATTAGCCGGGGGATTGATAAACAGGGAGCCCTGCTGCTGGAACAGGACGGAGTT
ATCAAACCCTGGATGGGCGGAGAAATCAGTCTGCGGTCTGCCGAAAAGGGAGGTGGCTCCGGAGAGGGCA
GGGGAAGTCTTCTAACATGCGGGGACGTGGAGGAAAATCCCGGCCCAGGAGGCTTGAGACCGAATTCTCG
CCCTATAGTGAGTCGTATTACCTGGCCGTCGTTTTACAACGTCGTGACTGGGAAAACCCTGGCGTTACCC
AACTTAATCGCCTTGCAGCACATCCCCCTTTCGCCAGCTGGCGTAATAGCGAAGAGGCCCGCACCGATCG
CCCTTCCCAACAGTTGCGCAGCCTGAATGGCGAATGGCGCCTGATGCGGTATTTTCTCCTTACGCATCTG
TGCGGTATTTCACACCGCATATGGTGCACTCTCAGTACAATCTGCTCTGATGCCGCATAGTTAAGCCAGC
CCCGACACCCGCCAACACCCGCTGACGCGCCCTGACGGGCTTGTCTGCTCCCGGCATCCGCTTACAGACA
AGCTGTGACCGTCTCCGGGAGCTGCATGTGTCAGAGGTTTTCACCGTCATCACCGAAACGCGCGA
Features (pLannotate 1.2.2; 14 found; start..end, strand, type, name):
     96..200     +  promoter       AmpR promoter: bla
    201..1061    +  CDS            AmpR: β-lactamase; bla; confers resistance to ampicillin, carbenicillin, and related antibiotics
   1232..1820    +  rep_origin     ori: high-copy-number ColE1/pMB1/pBR322/pUC origin of replication
   2003..2095    +  CDS            lacI (fragment): lac repressor; lacI; The lac repressor binds to the lac operator to inhibit transcription in E. coli. This inhibition can be relieved by adding lactose or isopropyl-β-D-thiogalactopyranoside (IPTG).
   2108..2129    +  protein_bind   CAP binding site: CAP binding activates transcription in the presence of cAMP. E. coli catabolite activator protein
   2144..2174    +  promoter       lac promoter: promoter for the E. coli lac operon
   2182..2198    +  protein_bind   lac operator: The lac repressor binds to the lac operator to inhibit transcription in E. coli. This inhibition can be relieved by adding lactose or isopropyl-β-D-thiogalactopyranoside (IPTG). lac repressor encoded by lacI
   2212..2230    +  promoter       SP6 promoter: promoter for bacteriophage SP6 RNA polymerase
   2312..3268    +  CDS            TurboID: mutant of the E. coli biotin ligase BioID engineered for improved catalytic efficiency (Branon et al., 2018)
   3284..3336    +  CDS            T2A (fragment): 2A peptide from Thosea asigna virus capsid protein Eukaryotic ribosomes fail to insert a peptide bond between the Gly and Pro residues, yielding separate polypeptides.
   3362..3380    -  promoter       T7 promoter: promoter for bacteriophage T7 RNA polymerase
   3382..3534    +  CDS            lacZα (fragment): LacZα fragment of β-galactosidase; lacZ fragment
   3540..3639    -  misc_feature   bom (fragment): basis of mobility region from pBR322
   3741..1       -  CDS            rop (fragment) (across the origin): Rop protein, which maintains plasmids at low copy number; rop
