[The description below was written by a language model from this plasmid's Addgene catalogue record and pLannotate feature annotations shown in this document.]
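Description:
pGGB-V5-TurboID-T2A-C is a small (about 3.8 kb) Golden Gate entry or module plasmid built on a pUC19 backbone and catalogued as a synthetic biology vector. It is maintained in E. coli at high copy through the ColE1/pUC-type origin and selected with ampicillin via the bla promoter and β-lactamase gene. Remnants of the cloning-vector scaffold surround the insert: a CAP binding site, lac promoter and lac operator upstream, a lacZα fragment downstream, and short lacI, bom and rop fragments. SP6 and T7 phage promoters flank the module in convergent orientation. No eukaryotic promoter, polyadenylation signal or mammalian selection marker is annotated, which is consistent with a donor part rather than a stand-alone expression construct.

The payload is the V5-TurboID-T2A cassette. TurboID is an engineered E. coli biotin ligase variant with high catalytic efficiency, used for proximity-dependent biotinylation, and it is followed by a T2A peptide from Thosea asigna virus, at which eukaryotic ribosomes skip a peptide bond so that upstream and downstream sequences emerge as separate polypeptides. The V5 epitope named in the insert is not called as a separate feature in the table, although there is unannotated space just upstream of the TurboID coding sequence where it may sit. The Type IIS restriction sites and overhangs used for assembly are likewise not annotated, and the meaning of the "C" suffix is not stated. The stated purpose is simply Golden Gate cloning. The associated publication concerns using a self-cleaving peptide for tailored control in proximity labeling proteomics, suggesting that the module is assembled in frame with a protein of interest for such experiments.
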