Addgene plasmid #218896: pGGB-V5-TurboID-T2A-C
Purpose: golden gate cloning
Depositing lab: Sven Eyckerman. Depositing organization: Vlaams Instituut voor Biotechnologie (VIB, vzw). Publication: Leveraging a self-cleaving peptide for tailored control in proximity labeling proteomics. Delhaye L, Moschonas GD, Fijalkowska D, Verhee A, De Sutter D, Van de Steene T, De Meyer M, Grzesik H, Van Moortel L, De Bosscher K, Jacobs T, Eyckerman S. Cell Rep Methods. 2024 Jul 15;4(7):100818. doi: 10.1016/j.crmeth.2024.100818. Epub 2024 Jul 9. PubMed 38986614.
Backbone
  Vector backbone: pUC19
  Vector type: Synthetic Biology
Growth in bacteria
  Bacterial resistance: Ampicillin, 100 μg/mL
  Growth temperature: 37°C
  Growth strain: DH5alpha
  Copy number: High Copy
Gene/Insert
  Gene/Insert name: V5-TurboID-T2A
  Species: Other
  Cloning method: Golden Gate
  Sequencing primers: 5′ Unknown
Terms and licenses: Academic/Nonprofit Terms; Industry Terms: Not Available to Industry
Depositor comments: Please visit https://doi.org/10.1101/2023.11.03.565112 for bioRxiv preprint.
How to cite: pGGB-V5-TurboID-T2A-C was a gift from Sven Eyckerman (Addgene plasmid # 218896 ; http://n2t.net/addgene:218896 ; RRID:Addgene_218896)
